Addgene plasmid #58108: tdTomato-LC-Myosin-N-7
Purpose: Localization: Light Chain Myosin, Excitation: 554, Emission: 581
Depositing lab: Michael Davidson.
Backbone
  Vector backbone: tdTomato-N1
  Backbone size w/o insert (bp): 4750
  Vector type: Mammalian Expression
  Selectable markers: Neomycin (select with G418)
Growth in bacteria
  Bacterial resistance: Kanamycin, 50 μg/mL
  Growth temperature: 37°C
  Growth strain: DH5alpha
  Copy number: High Copy
Gene/Insert
  Gene/Insert name: LC-Myosin (alt name: NM_172118.1)
  Species: M. musculus (mouse)
  Promoter: CMV
  Tag / fusion protein: tdTomato (C terminal on backbone)
  Cloning method: Unknown
  Sequencing primers: 5′ CMV-F; 3′ SV40pA-R
Terms and licenses: Academic/Nonprofit Terms; Industry Terms: Not Available to Industry
Depositor comments: . Excitation = 554; Emission = 581
How to cite: tdTomato-LC-Myosin-N-7 was a gift from Michael Davidson (Addgene plasmid # 58108 ; http://n2t.net/addgene:58108 ; RRID:Addgene_58108)
