[The description below was written by a language model from this plasmid's Addgene catalogue record.]
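Description:
tdTomato-LC-Myosin-N-7 is a mammalian expression plasmid built on the tdTomato-N1 backbone (about 4.75 kb without the insert), designed to produce a fluorescently labelled myosin light chain in cultured cells. It is maintained in E. coli as a high-copy plasmid under kanamycin selection. The record also lists a neomycin marker, which allows G418 selection of transfected mammalian cells for stable expression. No feature table accompanies the entry, so the specific replication origins and other backbone elements are not documented. The listed 3′ sequencing primer implies that an SV40 polyadenylation signal lies downstream of the expression cassette.

The insert is a mouse (M. musculus) myosin light chain coding sequence, identified in the record only as LC-Myosin with a RefSeq transcript as its alternative name. The insert size and cloning method are not given. Transcription is driven by the CMV promoter, a strong constitutive promoter in most mammalian cell types. In keeping with the N1 layout, the myosin light chain sits upstream of the fluorescent protein, so tdTomato is fused to its C terminus. The "7" in the name may denote the length of the linker between the two parts, but the record does not say so. tdTomato is a bright orange-red tandem-dimer fluorescent protein, recorded here with excitation at 554 nm and emission at 581 nm.

The stated purpose is localization: the fusion serves as a marker for myosin light chain distribution. This makes it suitable for fluorescence microscopy of myosin-containing structures in transfected mammalian cells, alone or alongside spectrally distinct markers.
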