>Addgene plasmid #58108 | tdTomato-LC-Myosin-N-7 | depositor partial sequence | sequence record 89244 | insert sequence
ACGTCAGATCCGCTAGCGCTACCGGACTCAGATCTCGAGCTCAAGCTTATGTCGAGCAAGAGAGCCAAGG
CCAAGACCACCAAGAAGAGGCCCCAGAGGGCTACGTCCAATGTCTTCGCCATGTTTGACCAGTCCCAGAT
CCAGGAGTTTAAGGAGGCCTTCAACATGATTGATCAGAACCGCGATGGCTTCATTGATAAGGAGGACCTG
CACGACATGTTGGCCTCTCTGGGGAAGAACCCCACAGACGAGTACCTGGAGGGCATGATGAACGAGGCGC
CAGGGCCCATCAACTTCACCATGTTCCTCACAATGTTTGGGGAGAAGCTGAACGGCACAGACCCCGAGGA
TGTGATCCGCAATGCCTTTGCCTGCTTTGATGAGGAGGCCTCAGGCTTCATCCACGAGGACCACCTGAGG
GAGCTGCTCACCACCATGGGCGACCGATTCACGGATGAGGAGGTGGACGAGATGTACCGCGAGGCACCCA
TTGATAAGAAGGGCAACTTCAACTACGTGGAGTTCACTCGCATCCTCAAACACGGCGCCAAGGACAAGGA
CGACCTGGATCCACCGGTCGCCACCATGGTGAGCAAGGGCGAGGAGGTCATCAAAGAGTTCATGCGCTTC
AAGGTGCGCATGGAGGGCTCCATGAACGGCCACGAGTTCGAGATCGAGGGCGAGGGCGAGGGCCGCCCCT
ACGAGGGCACCCAGACCGCCAAGCTGAAGGTGACCAAGGGCGGCCCCCTGCCCTTCGCCTGGGACATCCT
GTCCCCCCAGTTCATGTACGGCTCCAAGGCGTACGTGAAGCACCCCGCCGACATCCCCGATTACAAGAAG
CTGTCCTTCCCCGAGGGCTTCAAGTGGGAGCGCGTGATGAACTTCGAGGACGGCGGTCTGGTGACCGTGA
CCCAGGACTCCTCCCTGCAGGACGGCACGCTGATCTACAAGGTGAAGATGCGCGGCACCAACTTCCCCCC
CGACGGCCCCGTAATGCAGAAGAAGACCATGGGCTGGGAGGCCTCCACCGAGCGCCTGTACCCCCGCGAC
GGCGTGCTGAAGGGCGAGATCCACCAGGCCCTGAAGCTGAAGGACGGCGGCCACTACCTGGTGGAGTTCA
AGACCATCTACATGGCCAAGAAGCCCGTGCAACTGCCCGGCTACTACTACGTGGACACCAAGCTGGACAT
CACCTCCCACAACGAGGACTACACCATCGTGGAACAGTACGAGCGCTCCGAGGGCCGCCACCACCTGTTC
CTGGGGCATGGCACCGGCAGCACCGGCAGCGGCAGCTCCGGCACCGCCTCCTCCGAGGACAACAACATGG
CCGTCATCAAAGAGTTCATGCGCTTCAAGGTGCGCATGGAGGGCTCCATGAACGGCCACGAGTTCGAGAT
CGAGGGCGAGGGCGAGGGCCGCCCCTACGAGGGCACCCAGACCGCCAAGCTGAAGGTGACCAAGGGCGGC
CCCCTGCCCTTCGCCTGGGACATCCTGTCCCCCCAGTTCATGTACGGCTCCAAGGCGTACGTGAAGCACC
CCGCCGACATCCCCGATTACAAGAAGCTGTCCTTCCCCGAGGGCTTCAAGTGGGAGCGCGTGATGAACTT
CGAGGACGGCGGTCTGGTGACCGTGACCCAGGACTCCTCCCTGCAGGACGGCACGCTGATCTACAAGGTG
AAGATGCGCGGCACCAACTTCCCCCCCGACGGCCCCGTAATGCAGAAGAAGACCATGGGCTGGGAGGCCT
CCACCGAGCGCCTGTACCCCCGCGACGGCGTGCTGAAGGGCGAGATCCACCAGGCCCTGAAGCTGAAGGA
CGGCGGCCACTACCTGGTGGAGTTCAAGACCATCTACATGGCCAAGAAGCCCGTGCAACTGCCCGGCTAC
TACTACGTGGACACCAAGCTGGACATCACCTCCCACAACGAGGACTACACCATCGTGGAACAGTACGAGC
GCTCCGAGGGCCGCCACCACCTGTTCCTGTACGGCATGGACGAGCTGTACAAGTAAGCGGCCGCGACTCT
AGATCATAATCAGCCATACCACATTT
