>Addgene plasmid #58108 | tdTomato-LC-Myosin-N-7 | addgene partial sequence | sequence record 163109 | CMV-F 5'-CGCAAATGGGCGGTAGGCGTG-3'
CTGGTTTAGTGAACCGTCAGATCCGCTAGCGCTACCGGACTCAGATCTCGAGCTCAAGCTTATGTCGAGC
AAGAGAGCCAAGGCCAAGACCACCAAGAAGAGGCCCCAGAGGGCTACGTCCAATGTCTTCGCCATGTTTG
ACCAGTCCCAGATCCAGGAGTTTAAGGAGGCCTTCAACATGATTGATCAGAACCGCGATGGCTTCATTGA
TAAGGAGGACCTGCACGACATGTTGGCCTCTCTGGGGAAGAACCCCACAGACGAGTACCTGGAGGGCATG
ATGAACGAGGCGCCAGGGCCCATCAACTTCACCATGTTCCTCACAATGTTTGGGGAGAAGCTGAACGGCA
CAGACCCCGAGGATGTGATCCGCAATGCCTTTGCCTGCTTTGATGAGGAGGCCTCAGGCTTCATCCACGA
GGACCACCTGAGGGAGCTGCTCACCACCATGGGCGACCGATTCACGGATGAGGAGGTGGACGAGATGTAC
CGCGAGGCACCCATTGATAAGAAGGGCAACTTCAACTACGTGGAGTTCACTCGCATCCTCAAACACGGCG
CCAAGGACAAGGACGACCTGGATCCACCGGTCGCCACCATGGTGAGCAAGGGCGAGGAGGTCATCAAAGA
GTTCATGCGCTTCAAGGTGCGCATGGAGGGCTCCATGAACGGCCACGAGTTCGAGATCG
